>Addgene plasmid #172200 | pAAV_hSyn_HA-TALE(HD)-Tet1S-NLS_2A_EGFP_W3SL | addgene full sequence | sequence record 338847 | Addgene NGS Result
CCTGCAGGCAGCTGCGCGCTCGCTCGCTCACTGAGGCCGCCCGGGCGTCGGGCGACCTTTGGTCGCCCGG
CCTCAGTGAGCGAGCGAGCGCGCAGAGAGGGAGTGGCCAACTCCATCACTAGGGGTTCCTGCGGCCGCAC
GCGTTGTACAGTGTCTAGACTGCAGAGGGCCCTGCGTATGAGTGCAAGTGGGTTTTAGGACCAGGATGAG
GCGGGGTGGGGGTGCCTACCTGACGACCGACCCCGACCCACTGGACAAGCACCCAACCCCCATTCCCCAA
ATTGCGCATCCCCTATCAGAGAGGGGGAGGGGAAACAGGATGCGGCGAGGCGCGTGCGCACTGCCAGCTT
CAGCACCGCGGACAGTGCCTTCGCCCCCGCCTGGCGGCGCGCGCCACCGCCGCCTCAGCACTGAAGGCGC
GCTGACGTCACTCGCCGGTCCCCCGCAAACTCCCCTTCCCGGCCACCTTGGTCGCGTCCGCGCCGCCGCC
GGCCCAGCCGGACCGCACCACGCGAGGCGCGAGATAGGGGGGCACGGGCGCGACCATCTGCGCTGCGGCG
CCGGCGACTCAGCGCTGCCTCAGTCTGCGGTGGGCAGCGGAGGAGTCGTGTCGTGCCTGAGAGCGCAGTC
GAGAAGGATCCGCCACCATGTACCCATACGATGTTCCAGATTACGCTGTAGATTTGAGAACTTTGGGATA
TTCACAGCAGCAGCAGGAAAAGATCAAGCCCAAAGTGAGGTCGACAGTCGCGCAGCATCACGAAGCGCTG
GTGGGTCATGGGTTTACACATGCCCACATCGTAGCCTTGTCGCAGCACCCTGCAGCCCTTGGCACGGTCG
CCGTCAAGTACCAGGACATGATTGCGGCGTTGCCGGAAGCCACACATGAGGCGATCGTCGGTGTGGGGAA
ACAGTGGAGCGGAGCCCGAGCGCTTGAGGCCCTGTTGACGGTCGCGGGAGAGCTGAGAGGGCCTCCCCTT
CAGCTGGACACGGGCCAGTTGCTGAAGATCGCGAAGCGGGGAGGAGTCACGGCGGTCGAGGCGGTGCACG
CGTGGCGCAATGCGCTCACGGGAGCACCCCTCAACCTGACCCCAGAGCAGGTCGTGGCAATTGCGAGCCA
TGACGGGGGAAAGCAGGCACTCGAAACCGTCCAGAGGTTGCTGCCTGTGCTGTGCCAAGCGCACGGACTT
ACGCCAGAGCAGGTCGTGGCAATTGCGAGCAACAACGGGGGAAAGCAGGCACTCGAAACCGTCCAGAGGT
TGCTGCCTGTGCTGTGCCAAGCGCACGGACTAACCCCAGAGCAGGTCGTGGCAATTGCGAGCCATGACGG
GGGAAAGCAGGCACTCGAAACCGTCCAGAGGTTGCTGCCTGTGCTGTGCCAAGCGCACGGGTTGACCCCA
GAGCAGGTCGTGGCAATTGCGAGCAACATCGGGGGAAAGCAGGCACTCGAAACCGTCCAGAGGTTGCTGC
CTGTGCTGTGCCAAGCGCACGGCCTGACCCCAGAGCAGGTCGTGGCAATTGCGAGCAACAACGGGGGAAA
GCAGGCACTCGAAACCGTCCAGAGGTTGCTGCCTGTGCTGTGCCAAGCGCACGGACTGACACCAGAGCAG
GTCGTGGCAATTGCGAGCCATGACGGGGGAAAGCAGGCACTCGAAACCGTCCAGAGGTTGCTGCCTGTGC
TGTGCCAAGCGCACGGACTTACACCCGAACAAGTCGTGGCAATTGCGAGCCATGACGGGGGAAAGCAGGC
ACTCGAAACCGTCCAGAGGTTGCTGCCTGTGCTGTGCCAAGCGCACGGACTTACGCCAGAGCAGGTCGTG
GCAATTGCGAGCAACGGAGGGGGAAAGCAGGCACTCGAAACCGTCCAGAGGTTGCTGCCTGTGCTGTGCC
AAGCGCACGGACTAACCCCAGAGCAGGTCGTGGCAATTGCGAGCAACATCGGGGGAAAGCAGGCACTCGA
AACCGTCCAGAGGTTGCTGCCTGTGCTGTGCCAAGCGCACGGGTTGACCCCAGAGCAGGTCGTGGCAATT
GCGAGCAACAACGGGGGAAAGCAGGCACTCGAAACCGTCCAGAGGTTGCTGCCTGTGCTGTGCCAAGCGC
ACGGCCTGACCCCAGAGCAGGTCGTGGCAATTGCGAGCCATGACGGGGGAAAGCAGGCACTCGAAACCGT
CCAGAGGTTGCTGCCTGTGCTGTGCCAAGCGCACGGACTGACACCAGAGCAGGTCGTGGCAATTGCGAGC
AACATCGGGGGAAAGCAGGCACTCGAAACCGTCCAGAGGTTGCTGCCTGTGCTGTGCCAAGCGCACGGCC
TCACCCCAGAGCAGGTCGTGGCAATTGCGAGCCATGACGGGGGAAAGCAGGCACTCGAAACCGTCCAGAG
GTTGCTGCCTGTGCTGTGCCAAGCGCACGGACTTACGCCAGAGCAGGTCGTGGCAATTGCGAGCAACGGA
GGGGGAAAGCAGGCACTCGAAACCGTCCAGAGGTTGCTGCCTGTGCTGTGCCAAGCGCACGGACTAACCC
CAGAGCAGGTCGTGGCAATTGCGAGCAACATCGGGGGAAAGCAGGCACTCGAAACCGTCCAGAGGTTGCT
GCCTGTGCTGTGCCAAGCGCACGGGTTGACCCCAGAGCAGGTCGTGGCAATTGCGAGCAACGGAGGGGGA
AAGCAGGCACTCGAAACCGTCCAGAGGTTGCTGCCTGTGCTGTGCCAAGCGCACGGACTCACGCCTGAGC
AGGTAGTGGCTATTGCATCCCATGACGGGGGCAGACCCGCACTGGAGTCAATCGTGGCCCAGCTTTCGAG
GCCGGACCCCGCGCTGGCCGCACTCACTAATGATCATCTTGTAGCGCTGGCCTGCCTCGGCGGACGACCC
GCCTTGGATGCGGTGAAGAAGGGGCTCCCGCACGCGCCTGCATTGATTAAGCGGACCAACAGAAGGATTC
CCGAGAGGACATCACATCGAGTGGCAGCTAGCCCCAAGAAGAAGAGAAAGGTGGAGGCCAGCTCTAGAGG
CAGTGGAGAGGGCAGAGGAAGTCTGCTAACATGCGGTGACGTCGAGGAGAATCCTGGCCCAGTGAGCAAG
GGCGAGGAGCTGTTCACCGGGGTGGTGCCCATCCTGGTCGAGCTGGACGGCGACGTAAACGGCCACAAGT
TCAGCGTGTCCGGCGAGGGCGAGGGCGATGCCACCTACGGCAAGCTGACCCTGAAGTTCATCTGCACCAC
CGGCAAGCTGCCCGTGCCCTGGCCCACCCTCGTGACCACCCTGACCTACGGCGTGCAGTGCTTCAGCCGC
TACCCCGACCACATGAAGCAGCACGACTTCTTCAAGTCCGCCATGCCCGAAGGCTACGTCCAGGAGCGCA
CCATCTTCTTCAAGGACGACGGCAACTACAAGACCCGCGCCGAGGTGAAGTTCGAGGGCGACACCCTGGT
GAACCGCATCGAGCTGAAGGGCATCGACTTCAAGGAGGACGGCAACATCCTGGGGCACAAGCTGGAGTAC
AACTACAACAGCCACAACGTCTATATCATGGCCGACAAGCAGAAGAACGGCATCAAGGTGAACTTCAAGA
TCCGCCACAACATCGAGGACGGCAGCGTGCAGCTCGCCGACCACTACCAGCAGAACACCCCCATCGGCGA
CGGCCCCGTGCTGCTGCCCGACAACCACTACCTGAGCACCCAGTCCGCCCTGAGCAAAGACCCCAACGAG
AAGCGCGATCACATGGTCCTGCTGGAGTTCGTGACCGCCGCCGGGATCACTCTCGGCATGGACGAGCTGT
ACAAGTAAAATCAACCTCTGGATTACAAAATTTGTGAAAGATTGACTGGTATTCTTAACTATGTTGCTCC
TTTTACGCTATGTGGATACGCTGCTTTAATGCCTTTGTATCATGCTATTGCTTCCCGTATGGCTTTCATT
TTCTCCTCCTTGTATAAATCCTGGTTAGTTCTTGCCACGGCGGAACTCATCGCCGCCTGCCTTGCCCGCT
GCTGGACAGGGGCTCGGCTGTTGGGCACTGACAATTCCGTGGTGTTTATTTGTGAAATTTGTGATGCTAT
TGCTTTATTTGTAACCATCTAGCTTTATTTGTGAAATTTGTGATGCTATTGCTTTATTTGTAACCATTAT
AAGCTGCAATAAACAAGTTAACAACAACAATTGCATTCATTTTATGTTTCAGGTTCAGGGGGAGATGTGG
GAGGTTTTTTAAGCGGCCGCAGGAACCCCTAGTGATGGAGTTGGCCACTCCCTCTCTGCGCGCTCGCTCG
CTCACTGAGGCCGGGCGACCAAAGGTCGCCCGACGCCCGGGCTTTGCCCGGGCGGCCTCAGTGAGCGAGC
GAGCGCGCAGCTGCCTGCAGGGGCGCCTGATGCGGTATTTTCTCCTTACGCATCTGTGCGGTATTTCACA
CCGCATA
[95 nt withheld, positions 4418-4512]
T
[46 nt withheld, positions 4514-4559]
C
[141 nt withheld, positions 4561-4701]
CCTTTGACGTTGGAGTCCACGTTCTTT
[37 nt withheld, positions 4729-4765]
ACTCTATCTCGGGCTATTCTTTTGATTTATAAGGGATTTTGCCGATTTCGGTCTATTGGTTAAAAAATGA
GCTGATTTAACAAAAATTTAACGCGAATTTTAACAAAATATTAACGTTTACAATTTTATGGTGCACTCTC
AGTACAATCTGCTCTGATGCCGCATAGTTAAGCCAGCCCCGACACCCGCCAACACCCGCTGACGCGCCCT
GACGGGCTTGTCTGCTCCCGGCATCCGCTTACAGACAAGCTGTGACCGTCTCCGGGAGCTGCATGTGTCA
GAGGTTTTCACCGTCATCACCGAAACGCGCGAGACGAAAGGGCCTCGTGATACGCCTATTTTTATAGGTT
AATGTCATGATAATAATGGTTTCTTAGACGTCAGGTGGCACTTTTCGGGGAAATGTGCGCGGAACCCCTA
TTTGTTTATTTTTCTAAATACATTCAAATATGTATCCGCTCATGAGACAATAACCCTGATAAATGCTTCA
ATAATATTGAAAAAGGAAGAGTATGAGTATTCAACATTTCCGTGTCGCCCTTATTCCCTTTTTTGCGGCA
TTTTGCCTTCCTGTTTTTGCTCACCCAGAAACGCTGGTGAAAGTAAAAGATGCTGAAGATCAGTTGGGTG
CACGAGTGGGTTACATCGAACTGGATCTCAACAGCGGTAAGATCCTTGAGAGTTTTCGCCCCGAAGAACG
TTTTCCAATGATGAGCACTTTTAAAGTTCTGCTATGTGGCGCGGTATTATCCCGTATTGACGCCGGGCAA
GAGCAACTCGGTCGCCGCATACACTATTCTCAGAATGACTTGGTTGAGTACTCACCAGTCACAGAAAAGC
ATCTTACGGATGGCATGACAGTAAGAGAATTATGCAGTGCTGCCATAACCATGAGTGATAACACTGCGGC
CAACTTACTTCTGACAACGATCGGAGGACCGAAGGAGCTAACCGCTTTTTTGCACAACATGGGGGATCAT
GTAACTCGCCTTGATCGTTGGGAACCGGAGCTGAATGAAGCCATACCAAACGACGAGCGTGACACCACGA
TGCCTGTAGCAATGGCAACAACGTTGCGCAAACTATTAACTGGCGAACTACTTACTCTAGCTTCCCGGCA
ACAATTAATAGACTGGATGGAGGCGGATAAAGTTGCAGGACCACTTCTGCGCTCGGCCCTTCCGGCTGGC
TGGTTTATTGCTGATAAATCTGGAGCCGGTGAGCGTGGAAGCCGCGGTATCATTGCAGCACTGGGGCCAG
ATGGTAAGCCCTCCCGTATCGTAGTTATCTACACGACGGGGAGTCAGGCAACTATGGATGAACGAAATAG
ACAGATCGCTGAGATAGGTGCCTCACTGATTAAGCATTGGTAACTGTCAGACCAAGTTTACTCATATATA
CTTTAGATTGATTTAAAACTTCATTTTTAATTTAAAAGGATCTAGGTGAAGATCCTTTTTGATAATCTCA
TGACCAAAATCCCTTAACGTGAGTTTTCGTTCCACTGAGCGTCAGACCCCGTAGAAAAGATCAAAGGATC
TTCTTGAGATCCTTTTTTTCTGCGCGTAATCTGCTGCTTGCAAACAAAAAAACCACCGCTACCAGCGGTG
GTTTGTTTGCCGGATCAAGAGCTACCAACTCTTTTTCCGAAGGTAACTGGCTTCAGCAGAGCGCAGATAC
CAAATACTGTTCTTCTAGTGTAGCCGTAGTTAGGCCACCACTTCAAGAACTCTGTAGCACCGCCTACATA
CCTCGCTCTGCTAATCCTGTTACCAGTGGCTGCTGCCAGTGGCGATAAGTCGTGTCTTACCGGGTTGGAC
TCAAGACGATAGTTACCGGATAAGGCGCAGCGGTCGGGCTGAACGGGGGGTTCGTGCACACAGCCCAGCT
TGGAGCGAACGACCTACACCGAACTGAGATACCTACAGCGTGAGCTATGAGAAAGCGCCACGCTTCCCGA
AGGGAGAAAGGCGGACAGGTATCCGGTAAGCGGCAGGGTCGGAACAGGAGAGCGCACGAGGGAGCTTCCA
GGGGGAAACGCCTGGTATCTTTATAGTCCTGTCGGGTTTCGCCACCTCTGACTTGAGCGTCGATTTTTGT
GATGCTCGTCAGGGGGGCGGAGCCTATGGAAAAACGCCAGCAACGCGGCCTTTTTACGGTTCCTGGCCTT
TTGCTGGCCTTTTGCTCACATGT
Features (pLannotate 1.2.2; 19 found; start..end, strand, type, name):
     12..39      +  repeat_region  AAV2 ITR (fragment): inverted terminal repeat of adeno-associated virus serotype 2 inverted
     68..95      +  repeat_region  AAV2 ITR (fragment): inverted terminal repeat of adeno-associated virus serotype 2 inverted
    181..628     +  promoter       hSyn promoter: human synapsin I promoter; confers neuron-specific expression (Kügler et al., 2003)
    651..667     +  CDS            3xHA (fragment): three tandem HA epitope tags
    666..1187    +  CDS            avrXa10 (fragment): AVX10_XANOO - Experimental evidence at protein level: Swiss-Prot protein existence level 1. Avirulence protein. Induces the hypersensitive response (HR)in rice plants carrying the resistance gene Xa10. Activity depends on the presence of the core repeat domains; replacement with repeat domains from other proteins (AvrBs3 of X.euvesicatoria (AC P14727) or AvrXa7 of this organism) does not elicit the HR. Probably acts as a transcription factor in its host plant (rice) to induce plant resistance or disease. From Xanthomonas oryzae pv. oryzae.
   2778..2966    +  CDS            avrBs3 (fragment): AVRB3_XANEU - Experimental evidence at protein level: Swiss-Prot protein existence level 1. Avirulence protein. Acts as a transcription factor in C.annuum plants. In susceptible plants lacking the Bs3 resistance gene induces expression of a number of genes, including genes homologous to a family of auxin-induced genes, alpha-expansin genes, pectate lyase, anthocyanidin glucoside rhamnosyl transferase and at least one transcription factor, UPA20. Their expression leads to plant hypertrophy in mesophyll cells, probably mainly mediated by UPA20 (PubMed:17962565). In resistant plants induces the h
   3072..3788    +  CDS            EGFP: the original enhanced GFP (Yang et al., 1996) mammalian codon-optimized
   3789..3946    +  misc_feature   WPRE (fragment): woodchuck hepatitis virus posttranscriptional regulatory element
   3952..4036    +  misc_feature   WPRE (fragment): woodchuck hepatitis virus posttranscriptional regulatory element
   4035..4078    -  polyA_signal   SV40 poly(A) signal (fragment): SV40 polyadenylation signal
   4082..4149    -  polyA_signal   SV40 poly(A) signal (fragment): SV40 polyadenylation signal
   4221..4361    +  repeat_region  AAV2 ITR: inverted terminal repeat of adeno-associated virus serotype 2 inverted
   4366..4417    -  misc_feature   bom (fragment): basis of mobility region from pBR322
   4436..4891    +  rep_origin     f1 ori (sequence partly withheld): f1 bacteriophage origin of replication; arrow indicates direction of (+) strand synthesis
   4892..4941    -  misc_feature   bom (fragment): basis of mobility region from pBR322
   5043..5078    -  CDS            rop (fragment): Rop protein, which maintains plasmids at low copy number; rop
   5173..5277    +  promoter       AmpR promoter: bla
   5278..6138    +  CDS            AmpR: β-lactamase; bla; confers resistance to ampicillin, carbenicillin, and related antibiotics
   6309..6897    +  rep_origin     ori: high-copy-number ColE1/pMB1/pBR322/pUC origin of replication
