[The description below was written by a language model from this plasmid's Addgene catalogue record and pLannotate feature annotations shown in this document.]
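Description:
pAAV_hSyn_HA-TALE(HD)-Tet1S-NLS_2A_EGFP_W3SL is an AAV transfer plasmid of about 7 kb for neuronal expression of a designer TALE DNA-binding protein, built on a pAAV_hSyn backbone. It is propagated in E. coli through a high-copy ColE1/pUC-type origin with ampicillin selection (AmpR under its own bla promoter) and also carries an f1 origin. The expression cassette lies between AAV2 inverted terminal repeats, which direct replication and packaging of the intervening DNA into recombinant AAV particles. The annotation finds a full right ITR but only short fragments of the left one, a common result for these repetitive, structured elements in sequencing-derived records.

Within the ITRs, the human synapsin I promoter restricts expression to neurons. It drives a synthetic open reading frame with an N-terminal HA tag, a TALE scaffold and a nuclear localisation signal. The scaffold's flanking regions are annotated by homology to Xanthomonas AvrXa10 and AvrBs3, and the unannotated stretch between them presumably holds the repeat array. "Tet1S" in the name appears to refer to the short Tet1 isoform targeted by the TALE in the mouse, though the record does not spell out the binding site. A T2A self-cleaving peptide then releases EGFP as a separate marker of transduced cells.

The original WPRE-bGH polyA unit was replaced with the compact W3SL cassette, seen here as truncated WPRE fragments and a shortened SV40 polyadenylation signal, to keep the genome within AAV packaging limits. The transcription regulatory domain has been removed (alternative name Tet1S-NFD). The construct therefore serves as the sequence-specific, effector-less control for the matching TALE-Tet1S-SID4X repressor vector. It lets DNA binding alone be distinguished from active repression.
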