Addgene plasmid #172200: pAAV_hSyn_HA-TALE(HD)-Tet1S-NLS_2A_EGFP_W3SL
Purpose: AAV sequence-specific control vector for TALE-Tet1S-SID4X. Synapsin promoter for neuronal expression. C-terminal, self-cleaving EGFP marker.
Depositing lab: Garrett Kaas. Depositing organization: Vanderbilt University. Publication: Tet1 Isoforms Differentially Regulate Gene Expression, Synaptic Transmission, and Memory in the Mammalian Brain. Greer CB, Wright J, Weiss JD, Lazarenko RM, Moran SP, Zhu J, Chronister KS, Jin AY, Kennedy AJ, Sweatt JD, Kaas GA. J Neurosci. 2021 Jan 27;41(4):578-593. doi: 10.1523/JNEUROSCI.1821-20.2020. Epub 2020 Dec 1. PubMed 33262245.
Backbone
  Vector backbone: pAAV_hSyn_WPRE_bGHpA
  Backbone manufacturer: Zhang Lab
  Backbone size w/o insert (bp): 2884
  Total vector size (bp): 6957
  Modifications to backbone: Replaced the WPRE_bGHpA cassette with the modified W3SL cassette (Choi et al Mol Brain. 2014) to maximize insert size and remain within AAV packaging limits
  Vector type: Mammalian Expression, Mouse Targeting, AAV ; TALE
Growth in bacteria
  Bacterial resistance: Ampicillin, 100 μg/mL
  Growth temperature: 37°C
  Growth strain: NEB Stable
  Copy number: High Copy
Gene/Insert
  Gene/Insert name: HA-TALE(HD)-Tet1S-NLS_2A_EGFP_W3SL (alt name: Tet1S-NFD)
  Species: Synthetic
  Insert size (bp): 4073
  Mutation: transcription regulatory domain removed
  Promoter: hSyn human synapsin (mammalian neuronal expression)
  Tag / fusion protein: HA (N terminal on insert); T2A-EGFP (C terminal on insert); NLS
  Cloning method: Gibson Cloning
  Sequencing primers: 5′ hSyn_promoter_seqF 5'-CCTCAGCACTGAAGGC-3'; 3′ W3SL_seqR 5'-CGTATGCGGTGTGAAATAC-3'
Resource information
  A portion of this plasmid was derived from a plasmid made by: The pAAV_hSyn_HA-TALE(HD)-Tet1S-NLS_2A_EGFP_W3SL backbone vector was generated via Gibson Assembly using PCR fragments amplified from pAAV_CW3SL-EGFP, a gift from Bong-Kiun Kaang (Addgene plasmid # 61463) and pAAV_hSyn_TALEBB(HD)-NLS-VP64_2A_GFP_WPRE_bGHpA, a gift from Feng Zhang (Addgene plasmid # 47446).
Terms and licenses: Academic/Nonprofit Terms; Industry Terms: Not Available to Industry
How to cite: pAAV_hSyn_HA-TALE(HD)-Tet1S-NLS_2A_EGFP_W3SL was a gift from Garrett Kaas (Addgene plasmid # 172200 ; http://n2t.net/addgene:172200 ; RRID:Addgene_172200)
